Addgene plasmid #106144: pCfB4666
Purpose: (Empty Backbone) EasyCloneYALI system-based yeast integrative vector carrying loxP-flanked nourseothricin-resistance marker, integration into Yarrowia lipolytica chromosomal location IntE_1, USER site for cloning, amp resistance
Depositing lab: Irina Borodina. Depositing organization: Danmarks Tekniske Universitet. Publication: EasyCloneYALI: CRISPR/Cas9-Based Synthetic Toolbox for Engineering of the Yeast Yarrowia lipolytica. Holkenbrink C, Dam MI, Kildegaard KR, Beder J, Dahlin J, Domenech Belda D, Borodina I. Biotechnol J. 2018 Jan 29. doi: 10.1002/biot.201700543. PubMed 29377615.
Backbone
  Vector backbone: Unknown
  Vector type: Yeast Expression
  Selectable markers: nourseothricin
Growth in bacteria
  Bacterial resistance: Ampicillin, 100 μg/mL
  Growth temperature: 37°C
  Growth strain: DH5alpha
  Copy number: High Copy
Gene/Insert
  Gene/Insert name: None
Terms and licenses: Academic/Nonprofit Terms; Industry Terms: Not Available to Industry
Depositor comments: Selectable marker: nourseothricin
How to cite: pCfB4666 was a gift from Irina Borodina (Addgene plasmid # 106144 ; http://n2t.net/addgene:106144 ; RRID:Addgene_106144)
