[The description below was written by a language model from this plasmid's Addgene catalogue record and the feature table of its GenBank file.]
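Description:
pCfB4666 is an empty integrative backbone from the EasyCloneYALI toolbox for engineering the oleaginous yeast Yarrowia lipolytica. It is a 6.6 kb circular plasmid that is maintained in E. coli through a high-copy ColE1/pUC-type origin and a beta-lactamase (AmpR) gene with its own promoter, giving ampicillin selection. No yeast replication origin is annotated, consistent with its design as a vector that must integrate into the chromosome. The catalogue entry states that it targets the Y. lipolytica locus IntE_1. The parental backbone is listed as unknown.

The yeast-facing portion carries a nourseothricin-resistance marker flanked by two loxP sites, which are annotated about 1.4 kb apart. After selecting integrants on nourseothricin, Cre recombinase can excise the marker so it can be reused in further rounds of engineering. A CYC1 terminator primer site lies inside the loxP interval, which suggests this terminator belongs to the marker cassette. However, the marker coding sequence, its promoter, the IntE_1 homology arms and the USER cloning site are not individually annotated in the feature table, so their positions cannot be read from the record. Two minimal FRT sequences in opposite orientation are also flagged on either side of the yeast region. The record assigns them no function, and they may simply be automated sequence matches.

No insert is present. The USER site is intended to receive promoter–gene expression cassettes by uracil-excision cloning, and the resulting construct is then used for stable, marker-recyclable integration of genes into a defined genomic site for metabolic engineering of Y. lipolytica.
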