LOCUS       Exported 6599 bp ds-DNA circular SYN 12-MAY-2021
DEFINITION  EasyCloneYALI system-based yeast integrative vector carrying
            loxP-flanked nourseothricin-resistance marker, integration into
            Yarrowia lipolytica chromosomal location IntE_1, USER site for
            cloning, amp resistance.
ACCESSION   .
VERSION     .
KEYWORDS    pCfB4666
SOURCE      synthetic DNA construct
  ORGANISM  synthetic DNA construct
REFERENCE   1 (bases 1 to 6599)
  AUTHORS   Holkenbrink C, Dam MI, Kildegaard KR, Beder J, Dahlin J, Domenech
            Belda D, Borodina I
  TITLE     EasyCloneYALI: CRISPR/Cas9-Based Synthetic Toolbox for Engineering
            of the Yeast Yarrowia lipolytica.
  JOURNAL   Biotechnol J. 2018 Jan 29. doi: 10.1002/biot.201700543.
  PUBMED    29377615
REFERENCE   2 (bases 1 to 6599)
  AUTHORS   .
  TITLE     Direct Submission
  JOURNAL   Exported May 12, 2021 from SnapGene Server 1.1.58
            http://www.snapgene.com
FEATURES             Location/Qualifiers
     source          1..6599
                     /organism="synthetic DNA construct"
                     /mol_type="other DNA"
     protein_bind    41..74
                     /label=FRT (minimal)
                     /bound_moiety="FLP recombinase from the Saccharomyces
                     cerevisiae 2u plasmid"
                     /note="supports FLP-mediated excision but not integration
                     (Turan and Bode, 2011)"
     protein_bind    639..672
                     /label=loxP
                     /bound_moiety="Cre recombinase"
                     /note="Cre-mediated recombination occurs in the 8-bp core
                     sequence (GCATACAT)."
     primer_bind     871..889
                     /label=CYC1
                     /note="CYC1 transcription termination signal, reverse
                     primer"
     protein_bind    2007..2040
                     /label=loxP
                     /bound_moiety="Cre recombinase"
                     /note="Cre-mediated recombination occurs in the 8-bp core
                     sequence (GCATACAT)."
     protein_bind    complement(3896..3929)
                     /label=FRT (minimal)
                     /bound_moiety="FLP recombinase from the Saccharomyces
                     cerevisiae 2u plasmid"
                     /note="supports FLP-mediated excision but not integration
                     (Turan and Bode, 2011)"
     primer_bind     complement(4399..4416)
                     /label=M13 Forward
                     /note="In lacZ gene. Also called M13-F20 or M13 (-21)
                     Forward"
     primer_bind     complement(4399..4415)
                     /label=M13 fwd
                     /note="common sequencing primer, one of multiple similar
                     variants"
     primer_bind     complement(4514..4531)
                     /label=L4440
                     /note="L4440 vector, forward primer"
     rep_origin      complement(4685..5273)
                     /direction=LEFT
                     /label=ori
                     /note="high-copy-number ColE1/pMB1/pBR322/pUC origin of
                     replication"
     primer_bind     complement(4765..4784)
                     /label=pBR322ori-F
                     /note="pBR322 origin, forward primer"
     CDS             complement(5395..6255)
                     /codon_start=1
                     /gene="bla"
                     /product="beta-lactamase"
                     /label=AmpR
                     /note="confers resistance to ampicillin, carbenicillin, and
                     related antibiotics"
                     /translation="MSIQHFRVALIPFFAAFCLPVFAHPETLVKVKDAEDQLGARVGYI
                     ELDLNSGKILESFRPEERFPMMSTFKVLLCGAVLSRIDAGQEQLGRRIHYSQNDLVEYS
                     PVTEKHLTDGMTVRELCSAAITMSDNTAANLLLTTIGGPKELTAFLHNMGDHVTRLDRW
                     EPELNEAIPNDERDTTMPVAMATTLRKLLTGELLTLASRQQLIDWMEADKVAGPLLRSA
                     LPAGWFIADKSGAGERGSRGIIAALGPDGKPSRIVVIYTTGSQATMDERNRQIAEIGAS
                     LIKHW"
     primer_bind     6018..6037
                     /label=Amp-R
                     /note="Ampicillin resistance gene, reverse primer"
     promoter        complement(6256..6347)
                     /gene="bla"
                     /label=AmpR promoter
     primer_bind     6389..6408
                     /label=Kan-R
                     /note="Kanamycin resistance gene, reverse primer"
     primer_bind     6414..6433
                     /label=pENTR-R
                     /note="pENTR vectors, reverse primer"
ORIGIN
        1 gggctaatta tggggtgtcg cccttattcg actctatagt gaagttccta ttctctagaa
       61 agtataggaa cttctgaagt ggggatttaa atgcggccgc gaatgcacgc gatgttagaa
      121 gcaattggag aagaaacgtt cagtaacttc aaaactagtt ttcctctgtc aaattttgga
      181 tcagatcaag tgtcctatca gtctcgccct tgtgtttgca cggtctgcca agttctctca
      241 gatgatctac gttcaactaa tgagacagaa agagcacgca ggcttgaaag caggcttgaa
      301 cgtatttggt tgagtcattg tacggcaact ggaaggggct gagttgatct atctgtcttc
      361 ttcttcctct tcttcttcaa atgacatcag cactggagat tctctcctag ctcatggact
      421 gagactacta tgttctatgg agttgtgctc tcaatccaac catctttcac aacatcaaac
      481 tcaagtccac tgagaacatc tcgctcgact tgtctctatc tcaacaccca gggctatctg
      541 agctggatcg tggaggactg gctgttgtat ttcgacacaa ccacccgagg gctgtatgct
      601 tgtcgacgct cggaggccac tagtggatct gatatcacat aacttcgtat agcatacatt
      661 atacgaagtt atcgagcgtc ccaaaacctt ctcaagcaag gttttcagta taatgttaca
      721 tgcgtacacg cgtctgtaca gaaaaaaaag aaaaatttga aatataaata acgttcttaa
      781 tactaacata actataaaaa aataaatagg gacctagact tcaggttgtc taactccttc
      841 cttttcggtt agagcggatg tgggggaagg gcgtgaatgt aagcgtgaca taactaatta
      901 catgatcatg gacatggcat agacatatac aaggcttgtt caccatctga tgcagtacca
      961 tcgtataatg cagtatccaa accacacaag gtaaaaccca ttcttctata ggcatgaata
     1021 gctggagcgt taacattagt aacttccaac cacaaatgac cagcacctct ttctctagca
     1081 aattcagtag ccaaacccat caaagctcta ccaacaccat gacctctatg ttctggagca
     1141 acttcaatat cttcgacggt caatcttcta ttccaaccag aataagaaac aacaacaaaa
     1201 ccagccaagt caccgtcatc accataagca acaaaagttc tagaatctgg atcaccatct
     1261 tcaccatcat cagattcgtc atcggattca tcatctggaa aaaccttagt caatggtgga
     1321 tcaactggaa cttctctcaa agtgaaacca tcaccagtag cagtaactct gaaaacagtg
     1381 tcagtagtga aagaaccatc caaagcttca atagcttcag catcacctgg aacagaagtt
     1441 ctgtatctgt aagcagtatc atccaaagta gtaccctgcg gttagtactg caaaaagtgc
     1501 tggtcggatg acgtggcgtc ttgtgtcgat gggaatggga ccacacccgg ccgtgtgctc
     1561 aaagcccgtg gcaattgctg ctgcctctga aactcaccat tttgaatgat tcttatactc
     1621 agaaggaaat gcttaacgat ttcgggtgtg agttgacaag gagagagaga aaagaagagg
     1681 aaaggtaatt cggggacggt ggtcttttat acccttggct aaagtcccaa ccacaaagca
     1741 aaaaaatttt cagtagtcta ttttgcgtcc ggcatgggtt acccggatgg ccagacaaag
     1801 aaactagtac aaagtctgaa caagcgtaga ttccagactg cagtacccta cgcccttaac
     1861 ggcaagtgtg ggaaccgggg gaggtttgat atgtggggag aagggggctc tcgccggggt
     1921 tgggcccgct actgggtcaa tttggggtca attggggcaa ttggggctgt tttttgggac
     1981 acaaatgcgc cgccaacccg gtctctataa cttcgtatag catacattat acgaagttat
     2041 cgtacgaagc ttcagctgtt ctcagatgca ttcttgggcg gtctatacca gctcattgac
     2101 ccttcgtggg tctcaatgtt caacgcagat gaacttcaaa tgcttatcag tggaggacat
     2161 gccaatgtgg acgtctggga tttgaagaca cacaccaatt acggaggcta tctggataca
     2221 gatcaaacta taaaggactt ctggactgtg tttgagagtt tcgaggaaga ggacaagcgg
     2281 ctgcttctta agtttgtgac atcagtatcc aaggcaccat tgcaaggatt caaggctttg
     2341 aacccgtcat ttgccattcg taacgctggt agacaggttg atcggttccc tacggcctcc
     2401 acctgtgtca atcttctcaa gctgcctgac tatcaggaca ttgatcaact tcggaagaaa
     2461 cttttgtatg ccattcgatc gcatgctggt ttcgatttgt cttagaggaa cgcatataca
     2521 gtaatcatag agaataaacg atattcattt attaaagtag atagttgagg tagaagttgt
     2581 aaagagtgat aaatagctta gataccacag acaccctcgg tgacgaagta ctgcagatgg
     2641 tttccaatca cattgacctg ctggagcaga gtgttaccgg cagagcactg tttattgctc
     2701 tggccctggc acatgacaac gttggagaga ggagggtgga tcaggggcca gtcaataaag
     2761 acctcaccag agcagtgctg gtaaccgtcc cagaagggca cttgagggac gatatctcct
     2821 cggtgggtga ttcggtagag ctttcggtct ttggacacct tggagacatc ggggttctcc
     2881 tggccaaaga agagtttatc gacccagtta gcaaagccag cgttaccgac aatgggctga
     2941 ccaagagtaa caacgagggg atcgtggccg ttaaccttga ggttgattcc gaacagaagg
     3001 aatgcacgcg atcgcacgca ttccgttgaa gtgtggatgg ggaagtgagt gcccggttct
     3061 gtgtgcacaa ttggcaatcc aagatggatg gattcaacac agggatatag cgagctacgt
     3121 ggtggtgcga ggatatagca acggatattt atgtttgaca cttgagaatg tacgatacaa
     3181 gcattgtcca agtacaatac taaacatact gtacatactc atactcgtac ccgggcaacg
     3241 gtttcacttg agtgcagtgg ctagtgccct tactcgtaca gtgtgcaata ctgcgtatca
     3301 tagtctttga tgtatatcgt attcattcat gttagttgcg taagcgttgc acgtaagcac
     3361 tatcctctgc tgcgtcgaac tacacgcgaa agtccactaa tggcttttct attgccagcg
     3421 ttctgctaga tacaggagga gggtttctgt caatgggaca gctggttttc gacggtatct
     3481 tcgaccacga caggtcaggg tatctacaag aatgtgccca agtttttgct ttcctgggtc
     3541 accatcttct tcgacgtggt tctcatgctc ccgcacgact ggttcccagg agctacagta
     3601 cccacatcca agatggtcaa gatgtgagtg aagagcctgt gtataaggca aggggagcac
     3661 tggcgtattt tgaatagatt gagtagcatg aagagcatag acgggttggc ccagtttctc
     3721 tcgttagcct tctgttgcaa gtgaacagcg cacgatcttc catgttccgg tgcacaagta
     3781 gacaccctag acacgccgaa aatatctccg tctcaatcaa tgggccttgg tttatcattg
     3841 ttacaccata tcaaatcgca cgcattcgcg gccgcaaatt taaataaaat gaagtgaagt
     3901 tcctatactt tctagagaat aggaacttct atagtgagtc gaataagggc gacacaaaat
     3961 ttattctaaa tgcataataa atactgataa catcttatag tttgtattat attttgtatt
     4021 atcgttgaca tgtataattt tgatatcaaa aactgatttt ccctttatta ttttcgagat
     4081 ttattttctt aattctcttt aacaaactag aaatattgta tatacaaaaa atcataaata
     4141 atagatgaat agtttaatta taggtgttca tcaatcgaaa aagcaacgta tcttatttaa
     4201 agtgcgttgc ttttttctca tttataaggt taaataattc tcatatatca agcaaagtga
     4261 caggcgccct taaatattct gacaaatgct ctttccctaa actcccccca taaaaaaacc
     4321 cgccgaagcg ggtttttacg ttatttgcgg attaacgatt actcgttatc agaaccgccc
     4381 agggggcccg agcttaagac tggccgtcgt tttacaacac agaaagagtt tgtagaaacg
     4441 caaaaaggcc atccgtcagg ggccttctgc ttagtttgat gcctggcagt tccctactct
     4501 cgccttccgc ttcctcgctc actgactcgc tgcgctcggt cgttcggctg cggcgagcgg
     4561 tatcagctca ctcaaaggcg gtaatacggt tatccacaga atcaggggat aacgcaggaa
     4621 agaacatgtg agcaaaaggc cagcaaaagg ccaggaaccg taaaaaggcc gcgttgctgg
     4681 cgtttttcca taggctccgc ccccctgacg agcatcacaa aaatcgacgc tcaagtcaga
     4741 ggtggcgaaa cccgacagga ctataaagat accaggcgtt tccccctgga agctccctcg
     4801 tgcgctctcc tgttccgacc ctgccgctta ccggatacct gtccgccttt ctcccttcgg
     4861 gaagcgtggc gctttctcat agctcacgct gtaggtatct cagttcggtg taggtcgttc
     4921 gctccaagct gggctgtgtg cacgaacccc ccgttcagcc cgaccgctgc gccttatccg
     4981 gtaactatcg tcttgagtcc aacccggtaa gacacgactt atcgccactg gcagcagcca
     5041 ctggtaacag gattagcaga gcgaggtatg taggcggtgc tacagagttc ttgaagtggt
     5101 gggctaacta cggctacact agaagaacag tatttggtat ctgcgctctg ctgaagccag
     5161 ttaccttcgg aaaaagagtt ggtagctctt gatccggcaa acaaaccacc gctggtagcg
     5221 gtggtttttt tgtttgcaag cagcagatta cgcgcagaaa aaaaggatct caagaagatc
     5281 ctttgatctt ttctacgggg tctgacgctc agtggaacga cgcgcgcgta actcacgtta
     5341 agggattttg gtcatgagct tgcgccgtcc cgtcaagtca gcgtaatgct ctgcttacca
     5401 atgcttaatc agtgaggcac ctatctcagc gatctgtcta tttcgttcat ccatagttgc
     5461 ctgactcccc gtcgtgtaga taactacgat acgggagggc ttaccatctg gccccagcgc
     5521 tgcgatgata ccgcgagaac cacgctcacc ggctccggat ttatcagcaa taaaccagcc
     5581 agccggaagg gccgagcgca gaagtggtcc tgcaacttta tccgcctcca tccagtctat
     5641 taattgttgc cgggaagcta gagtaagtag ttcgccagtt aatagtttgc gcaacgttgt
     5701 tgccatcgct acaggcatcg tggtgtcacg ctcgtcgttt ggtatggctt cattcagctc
     5761 cggttcccaa cgatcaaggc gagttacatg atcccccatg ttgtgcaaaa aagcggttag
     5821 ctccttcggt cctccgatcg ttgtcagaag taagttggcc gcagtgttat cactcatggt
     5881 tatggcagca ctgcataatt ctcttactgt catgccatcc gtaagatgct tttctgtgac
     5941 tggtgagtac tcaaccaagt cattctgaga atagtgtatg cggcgaccga gttgctcttg
     6001 cccggcgtca atacgggata ataccgcgcc acatagcaga actttaaaag tgctcatcat
     6061 tggaaaacgt tcttcggggc gaaaactctc aaggatctta ccgctgttga gatccagttc
     6121 gatgtaaccc actcgtgcac ccaactgatc ttcagcatct tttactttca ccagcgtttc
     6181 tgggtgagca aaaacaggaa ggcaaaatgc cgcaaaaaag ggaataaggg cgacacggaa
     6241 atgttgaata ctcatattct tcctttttca atattattga agcatttatc agggttattg
     6301 tctcatgagc ggatacatat ttgaatgtat ttagaaaaat aaacaaatag gggtcagtgt
     6361 tacaaccaat taaccaattc tgaacattat cgcgagccca tttatacctg aatatggctc
     6421 ataacacccc ttgtttgcct ggcggcagta gcgcggtggt cccacctgac cccatgccga
     6481 actcagaagt gaaacgccgt agcgccgatg gtagtgtggg gactccccat gcgagagtag
     6541 ggaactgcca ggcatcaaat aaaacgaaag gctcagtcga aagactgggc ctttcgccc
//
